>Addgene plasmid #59318 | pCAG-HA-NLGN3 WT | depositor full sequence | sequence record 107093 | pCAG-HA-NLGN3 WT sequence 7313 bps
ACTAGTTATTAATAGTAATCAATTACGGGGTCATTAGTTCATAGCCCATATATGGAGTTCCGCGTTACAT
AACTTACGGTAAATGGCCCGCCTGGCTGACCGCCCAACGACCCCCGCCCATTGACGTCAATAATGACGTA
TGTTCCCATAGTAACGCCAATAGGGACTTTCCATTGACGTCAATGGGTGGAGTATTTACGGTAAACTGCC
CACTTGGCAGTACATCAAGTGTATCATATGCCAAGTACGCCCCCTATTGACGTCAATGACGGTAAATGGC
CCGCCTGGCATTATGCCCAGTACATGACCTTATGGGACTTTCCTACTTGGCAGTACATCTACGTATTAGT
CATCGCTATTACCATGGTCGAGGTGAGCCCCACGTTCTGCTTCACTCTCCCCATCTCCCCCCCCTCCCCA
CCCCCAATTTTGTATTTATTTATTTTTTAATTATTTTGTGCAGCGATGGGGGCGGGGGGGGGGGGGGGGC
GCGCGCCAGGCGGGGCGGGGCGGGGCGAGGGGCGGGGCGGGGCGAGGCGGAGAGGTGCGGCGGCAGCCAA
TCAGAGCGGCGCGCTCCGAAAGTTTCCTTTTATGGCGAGGCGGCGGCGGCGGCGGCCCTATAAAAAGCGA
AGCGCGCGGCGGGCGGGGAGTCGCTGCGACGCTGCCTTCGCCCCGTGCCCCGCTCCGCCGCCGCCTCGCG
CCGCCCGCCCCGGCTCTGACTGACCGCGTTACTCCCACAGGTGAGCGGGCGGGACGGCCCTTCTCCTCCG
GGCTGTAATTAGCGCTTGGTTTAATGACGGCTTGTTTCTTTTCTGTGGCTGCGTGAAAGCCTTGAGGGGC
TCCGGGAGGGCCCTTTGTGCGGGGGGAGCGGCTCGGGGGGTGCGTGCGTGTGTGTGTGCGTGGGGAGCGC
CGCGTGCGGCTCCGCGCTGCCCGGCGGCTGTGAGCGCTGCGGGCGCGGCGCGGGGCTTTGTGCGCTCCGC
AGTGTGCGCGAGGGGAGCGCGGCCGGGGGCGGTGCCCCGCGGTGCGGGGGGGGCTGCGAGGGGAACAAAG
GCTGCGTGCGGGGTGTGTGCGTGGGGGGGTGAGCAGGGGGTGTGGGCGCGTCGGTCGGGCTGCAACCCCC
CCTGCACCCCCCTCCCCGAGTTGCTGAGCACGGCCCGGCTTCGGGTGCGGGGCTCCGTACGGGGCGTGGC
GCGGGGCTCGCCGTGCCGGGCGGGGGGTGGCGGCAGGTGGGGGTGCCGGGCGGGGCGGGGCCGCCTCGGG
CCGGGGAGGGCTCGGGGGAGGGGCGCGGCGGCCCCCGGAGCGCCGGCGGCTGTCGAGGCGCGGCGAGCCG
CAGCCATTGCCTTTTATGGTAATCGTGCGAGAGGGCGCAGGGACTTCCTTTGTCCCAAATCTGTGCGGAG
CCGAAATCTGGGAGGCGCCGCCGCACCCCCTCTAGCGGGCGCGGGGCGAAGCGGTGCGGCGCCGGCAGGA
AGGAAATGGGCGGGGAGGGCCTTCGTGCGTCGCCGCGCCGCCGTCCCCTTCTCCCTCTCCAGCCTCGGGG
CTGTCCGCGGGGGGACGGCTGCCTTCGGGGGGGACGGGGCAGGGCGGGGTTCGGCTTCTGGCGTGTGACC
GGCGGCTCTAGAGCCTCTGCTAACCATGTTCATGCCTTCTTCTTTTTCCTACAGCTCCTGGGCAACGTGC
TGGTTATTGTGCTGTCTCATCATTTTGGCAAAGAATTCGCGGCCGCTAGCACCATGGCTGCTGGCTGCCT
GCTGGCCTGGACGCTGACACTTTGGCAGGCGTGGCTGATCCTGATCGGGCCCTCGTCGGAGTACCCATAC
GACGTCCCAGACTACGCTGGTACCGCACCCACAGTCAACACTCACTTTGGGAAGCTAAGGGGTGCCCGAG
TACCACTGCCCAGTGAGATCCTGGGGCCTGTGGACCAATACCTGGGGGTGCCCTACGCAGCTCCCCCGAT
CGGCGAGAAACGTTTCCTGCCCCCTGAACCACCCCCATACTGGTCGGGCATCCGGAACGCCACACACTTT
CCACCAGTGTGCCCCCAGAACATCCACACAGCTGTGCCCGAAGTCATGCTGCCGGTCTGGTTCACTGCCA
ACTTGGATATCGTCGCTACTTACATCCAGGAGCCCAACGAAGACTGTCTCTACCTGAACGTCTATGTGCC
GACGGAGGATGGATCCGGCGCTAAGAAACAGGGCGAGGACTTAGCGGATAATGACGGGGATGAAGATGAA
GACATCCGGGACAGTGGTGCTAAACCCGTCATGGTCTACATCCACGGAGGCTCTTACATGGAAGGGACAG
GCAACATGATTGATGGCAGCATCCTCGCCAGTTATGGCAATGTCATCGTCATCACCCTCAACTATCGGGT
TGGAGTGCTAGGTTTCCTGAGTACTGGAGATCAGGCTGCCAAGGGCAACTATGGGCTCCTTGACCAGATC
CAGGCCCTCCGCTGGGTGAGCGAGAATATTGCCTTCTTCGGGGGAGACCCCCGCCGGATCACTGTCTTTG
GCTCGGGCATTGGTGCATCCTGCGTCAGCCTCCTAACGTTGTCACATCACTCAGAGGGACTTTTCCAGAG
AGCCATCATCCAAAGTGGCTCTGCTCTGTCCAGCTGGGCTGTGAACTACCAACCAGTGAAGTACACCAGC
CTGCTGGCAGACAAAGTGGGCTGTAATGTGCTGGACACCGTGGATATGGTGGACTGTCTTCGGCAAAAGA
GTGCCAAGGAGCTGGTAGAGCAGGACATCCAGCCAGCCCGCTACCACGTGGCCTTTGGCCCTGTGATTGA
TGGTGATGTCATTCCTGATGACCCTGAGATCCTCATGGAGCAGGGCGAGTTCCTCAACTATGACATCATG
CTAGGTGTCAACCAGGGCGAGGGTCTCAAGTTTGTGGAAGGGGTGGTGGACCCTGAGGATGGTGTCTCTG
GCACTGACTTTGACTATTCCGTCTCCAATTTTGTGGACAATCTGTATGGCTATCCTGAGGGTAAGGACAC
CCTGCGAGAGACCATCAAGTTCATGTATACAGACTGGGCAGACCGTGACAACCCTGAGACCCGCCGTAAA
ACACTGGTGGCACTCTTCACTGACCACCAGTGGGTGGAGCCCTCAGTGGTGACAGCCGATCTGCATGCCC
GCTACGGCTCGCCTACCTACTTCTACGCCTTCTATCATCACTGCCAGAGCCTCATGAAGCCTGCTTGGTC
AGATGCAGCTCATGGGGATGAAGTACCCTATGTTTTTGGGGTTCCTATGGTAGGCCCCACTGACCTTTTC
CCCTGCAACTTCTCCAAGAATGATGTTATGCTCAGTGCTGTCGTCATGACCTATTGGACCAACTTTGCCA
AGACTGGGGATCCCAACAAGCCGGTCCCCCAGGACACCAAGTTCATTCACACCAAGGCCAACCGCTTTGA
GGAAGTGGCCTGGTCCAAATACAATCCCCGAGACCAGCTCTACCTTCACATCGGGCTGAAACCAAGGGTC
CGAGATCATTACCGGGCCACTAAGGTGGCCTTTTGGAAACATCTGGTGCCGCACCTATACAACCTGCATG
ACATGTTCCACTATACGTCCACCACCACCAAAGTGCCGCCTCCGGATACCACCCACAGCTCCCACATCAC
CCGCAGGCCCAATGGCAAGACCTGGAGCACCAAGCGGCCAGCCATCTCACCTGCCTACAGCAACGAGAAT
GCCCAGGGGTCCTGGAACGGGGACCAGGATGCAGGGCCACTCCTGGTGGAGAACCCTCGTGACTACTCCA
CTGAATTAAGTGTCACCATCGCCGTGGGGGCCTCCATCCTGTTCCTTAACGTTCTGGCCTTCGCTGCCCT
CTACTACCGTAAGGACAAACGGCGCCAGGAGCCCCTGCGGCAGCCTAGCCCTCAGCGGGGAGCCTGGGCC
CCGGAGTTGGGAGCTGCTCCAGAGGAGGAGCTGGCAGCATTACAACTGGGCCCCACCCACCACGAGTGTG
AGGCCAGTCCCCCCCATGACACGCTGCGCCTCACTGCATTGCCCGACTACACCCTGACCCTGCGGCGCTC
CCCGGATGACATCCCACTCATGACCCCCAACACCATCACTATGATCCCCAACTCCCTGGTAGGGCTGCAG
ACATTGCACCCCTATAACACCTTTGCCGCAGGGTTCAACAGTACCGGGCTGCCCCACTCACACTCCACTA
CCCGGGTATAGCTCGAGGTACCCCCGGGGAGCTCAATTCACTCCTCAGGTGCAGGCTGCCTATCAGAAGG
TGGTGGCTGGTGTGGCCAATGCCCTGGCTCACAAATACCACTGAGATCTTTTTCCCTCTGCCAAAAATTA
TGGGGACATCATGAAGCCCCTTGAGCATCTGACTTCTGGCTAATAAAGGAAATTTATTTTCATTGCAATA
GTGTGTTGGAATTTTTTGTGTCTCTCACTCGGAAGGACATATGGGAGGGCAAATCATTTAAAACATCAGA
ATGAGTATTTGGTTTAGAGTTTGGCAACATATGCCCATATGCTGGCTGCCATGAACAAAGGTTGGCTATA
AAGAGGTCATCAGTATATGAAACAGCCCCCTGCTGTCCATTCCTTATTCCATAGAAAAGCCTTGACTTGA
GGTTAGATTTTTTTTATATTTTGTTTTGTGTTATTTTTTTCTTTAACATCCCTAAAATTTTCCTTACATG
TTTTACTAGCCAGATTTTTCCTCCTCTCCTGACTACTCCCAGTCATAGCTGTCCCTCTTCTCTTATGGAG
ATCCCTCGACCTGCAGCCCAAGCTTGGCGTAATCATGGTCATAGCTGTTTCCTGTGTGAAATTGTTATCC
GCTCACAATTCCACACAACATACGAGCCGGAAGCATAAAGTGTAAAGCCTGGGGTGCCTAATGAGTGAGC
TAACTCACATTAATTGCGTTGCGCTCACTGCCCGCTTTCCAGTCGGGAAACCTGTCGTGCCAGCGGATCC
GCATCTCAATTAGTCAGCAACCATAGTCCCGCCCCTAACTCCGCCCATCCCGCCCCTAACTCCGCCCAGT
TCCGCCCATTCTCCGCCCCATGGCTGACTAATTTTTTTTATTTATGCAGAGGCCGAGGCCGCCTCGGCCT
CTGAGCTATTCCAGAAGTAGTGAGGAGGCTTTTTTGGAGGCCTAGGCTTTTGCAAAAAGCTAACTTGTTT
ATTGCAGCTTATAATGGTTACAAATAAAGCAATAGCATCACAAATTTCACAAATAAAGCATTTTTTTCAC
TGCATTCTAGTTGTGGTTTGTCCAAACTCATCAATGTATCTTATCATGTCTGGATCCGCTGCATTAATGA
ATCGGCCAACGCGCGGGGAGAGGCGGTTTGCGTATTGGGCGCTCTTCCGCTTCCTCGCTCACTGACTCGC
TGCGCTCGGTCGTTCGGCTGCGGCGAGCGGTATCAGCTCACTCAAAGGCGGTAATACGGTTATCCACAGA
ATCAGGGGATAACGCAGGAAAGAACATGTGAGCAAAAGGCCAGCAAAAGGCCAGGAACCGTAAAAAGGCC
GCGTTGCTGGCGTTTTTCCATAGGCTCCGCCCCCCTGACGAGCATCACAAAAATCGACGCTCAAGTCAGA
GGTGGCGAAACCCGACAGGACTATAAAGATACCAGGCGTTTCCCCCTGGAAGCTCCCTCGTGCGCTCTCC
TGTTCCGACCCTGCCGCTTACCGGATACCTGTCCGCCTTTCTCCCTTCGGGAAGCGTGGCGCTTTCTCAT
AGCTCACGCTGTAGGTATCTCAGTTCGGTGTAGGTCGTTCGCTCCAAGCTGGGCTGTGTGCACGAACCCC
CCGTTCAGCCCGACCGCTGCGCCTTATCCGGTAACTATCGTCTTGAGTCCAACCCGGTAAGACACGACTT
ATCGCCACTGGCAGCAGCCACTGGTAACAGGATTAGCAGAGCGAGGTATGTAGGCGGTGCTACAGAGTTC
TTGAAGTGGTGGCCTAACTACGGCTACACTAGAAGAACAGTATTTGGTATCTGCGCTCTGCTGAAGCCAG
TTACCTTCGGAAAAAGAGTTGGTAGCTCTTGATCCGGCAAACAAACCACCGCTGGTAGCGGTGGTTTTTT
TGTTTGCAAGCAGCAGATTACGCGCAGAAAAAAAGGATCTCAAGAAGATCCTTTGATCTTTTCTACGGGG
TCTGACGCTCAGTGGAACGAAAACTCACGTTAAGGGATTTTGGTCATGAGATTATCAAAAAGGATCTTCA
CCTAGATCCTTTTAAATTAAAAATGAAGTTTTAAATCAATCTAAAGTATATATGAGTAAACTTGGTCTGA
CAGTTACCAATGCTTAATCAGTGAGGCACCTATCTCAGCGATCTGTCTATTTCGTTCATCCATAGTTGCC
TGACTCCCCGTCGTGTAGATAACTACGATACGGGAGGGCTTACCATCTGGCCCCAGTGCTGCAATGATAC
CGCGAGACCCACGCTCACCGGCTCCAGATTTATCAGCAATAAACCAGCCAGCCGGAAGGGCCGAGCGCAG
AAGTGGTCCTGCAACTTTATCCGCCTCCATCCAGTCTATTAATTGTTGCCGGGAAGCTAGAGTAAGTAGT
TCGCCAGTTAATAGTTTGCGCAACGTTGTTGCCATTGCTACAGGCATCGTGGTGTCACGCTCGTCGTTTG
GTATGGCTTCATTCAGCTCCGGTTCCCAACGATCAAGGCGAGTTACATGATCCCCCATGTTGTGCAAAAA
AGCGGTTAGCTCCTTCGGTCCTCCGATCGTTGTCAGAAGTAAGTTGGCCGCAGTGTTATCACTCATGGTT
ATGGCAGCACTGCATAATTCTCTTACTGTCATGCCATCCGTAAGATGCTTTTCTGTGACTGGTGAGTACT
CAACCAAGTCATTCTGAGAATAGTGTATGCGGCGACCGAGTTGCTCTTGCCCGGCGTCAATACGGGATAA
TACCGCGCCACATAGCAGAACTTTAAAAGTGCTCATCATTGGAAAACGTTCTTCGGGGCGAAAACTCTCA
AGGATCTTACCGCTGTTGAGATCCAGTTCGATGTAACCCACTCGTGCACCCAACTGATCTTCAGCATCTT
TTACTTTCACCAGCGTTTCTGGGTGAGCAAAAACAGGAAGGCAAAATGCCGCAAAAAAGGGAATAAGGGC
GACACGGAAATGTTGAATACTCATACTCTTCCTTTTTCAATATTATTGAAGCATTTATCAGGGTTATTGT
CTCATGAGCGGATACATATTTGAATGTATTTAGAAAAATAAACAAATAGGGGTTCCGCGCACATTTCCCC
GAAAAGTGCCACCTGGGTCGACATTGATTATTG
Features (pLannotate 1.2.2; 18 found; start..end, strand, type, name):
    368..645     +  promoter       chicken β-actin promoter: No description available
    647..1664    +  intron         chimeric intron: chimera between introns from chicken β-actin and rabbit β-globin
   1662..1718    +  CDS            HBB (fragment): HBB_LEPEU - Experimental evidence at protein level: Swiss-Prot protein existence level 1. Involved in oxygen transport from the lung to the various peripheral tissues. From Lepus europaeus (European hare).
   1845..4208    +  CDS            Nlgn3: NLGN3_MOUSE - Experimental evidence at protein level: Swiss-Prot protein existence level 1. Cell surface protein involved in cell-cell-interactions via its interactions with neurexin family members. Plays a role in synapse function and synaptic signal transmission, and probably mediates its effects by recruiting and clustering other synaptic proteins. May promote the initial formation of synapses, but is not essential for this. May also play a role in glia-glia or glia-neuron interactions in the developing peripheral nervous system. From Mus musculus (Mouse).
   4228..4311    +  CDS            HBB (fragment): HBB_PONPY - Experimental evidence at transcript level: Swiss-Prot protein existence level 2. Involved in oxygen transport from the lung to the various peripheral tissues. From Pongo pygmaeus (Bornean orangutan).
   4382..4437    +  polyA_signal   β-globin poly(A) signal: rabbit β-globin polyadenylation signal (Gil and Proudfoot, 1987)
   4822..4838    -  protein_bind   lac operator: The lac repressor binds to the lac operator to inhibit transcription in E. coli. This inhibition can be relieved by adding lactose or isopropyl-β-D-thiogalactopyranoside (IPTG). lac repressor encoded by lacI
   4846..4876    -  promoter       lac promoter: promoter for the E. coli lac operon
   4891..4912    -  protein_bind   CAP binding site: CAP binding activates transcription in the presence of cAMP. E. coli catabolite activator protein
   4925..4964    -  CDS            lacI (fragment): lac repressor; lacI; The lac repressor binds to the lac operator to inhibit transcription in E. coli. This inhibition can be relieved by adding lactose or isopropyl-β-D-thiogalactopyranoside (IPTG).
   4971..4993    +  promoter       SV40 promoter (fragment): SV40 enhancer and early promoter
   5017..5152    +  rep_origin     SV40 ori: SV40 origin of replication
   5172..5306    +  polyA_signal   SV40 poly(A) signal: SV40 polyadenylation signal
   5308..5362    -  CDS            lacI (fragment): lac repressor; lacI; The lac repressor binds to the lac operator to inhibit transcription in E. coli. This inhibition can be relieved by adding lactose or isopropyl-β-D-thiogalactopyranoside (IPTG).
   5545..6133    -  rep_origin     ori: high-copy-number ColE1/pMB1/pBR322/pUC origin of replication
   6304..7164    -  CDS            AmpR: β-lactamase; bla; confers resistance to ampicillin, carbenicillin, and related antibiotics
   7165..7269    -  promoter       AmpR promoter: bla
   7300..366     +  enhancer       CMV enhancer (across the origin): human cytomegalovirus immediate early enhancer
