[The description below was written by a language model from this plasmid's Addgene catalogue record and pLannotate feature annotations shown in this document.]
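Description:
pCAG-HA-NLGN3 WT is a mammalian expression plasmid built on the pCAGGS backbone that drives production of HA-tagged wild-type human neuroligin 3 (NLGN3, transcript variant 2). The 7.3 kb construct is maintained in E. coli through a high-copy ColE1/pUC-type origin and selected with ampicillin via the β-lactamase gene and its native promoter. Remnants of the lac promoter/operator region and short lacI fragments are backbone leftovers with no role in expression. The backbone also carries an SV40 origin of replication, which can support episomal amplification in cells that supply large T antigen, along with an SV40 polyadenylation signal. No mammalian selection marker is annotated, so the plasmid appears suited to transient transfection.

The expression cassette uses the composite CAG promoter: the CMV immediate-early enhancer (spanning the sequence origin), the chicken β-actin promoter, and a chimeric chicken β-actin/rabbit β-globin intron, which together give strong, broadly active transcription. The roughly 2.5 kb NLGN3 insert follows and is terminated by the rabbit β-globin poly(A) signal. The short HBB fragments flanking the insert are β-globin exon sequences inherent to pCAGGS. The automated annotation labels the coding region by its match to mouse Nlgn3, reflecting homology; the catalogue record states the insert is human. According to the depositor, the HA epitope sits at the mature N-terminus just after the signal sequence, so it should remain on the extracellular end of the processed protein, although the tag is not separately annotated in the feature table. The construct serves as the wild-type reference for studying how disorder-associated mutations affect the function of this synaptic adhesion protein.
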