Addgene plasmid #59318: pCAG-HA-NLGN3 WT
Purpose: Expression plasmid of HA-tagged wildtype human Neuroligin 3
Depositing lab: Peter Scheiffele. Depositing organization: Columbia University. Publication: Disorder-associated mutations lead to functional inactivation of neuroligins. Chih B, Afridi SK, Clark L, Scheiffele P. Hum Mol Genet. 2004 Jul 15;13(14):1471-7. Epub 2004 May 18. 10.1093/hmg/ddh158 PubMed 15150161.
Backbone
  Vector backbone: pCAGGS
  Backbone size w/o insert (bp): 4835
  Total vector size (bp): 7313
  Vector type: Mammalian Expression
Growth in bacteria
  Bacterial resistance: Ampicillin, 100 μg/mL
  Growth temperature: 37°C
  Growth strain: DH5alpha
  Copy number: High Copy
Gene/Insert
  Gene/Insert name: NLGN3 (alt name: neuroligin 3 (NLGN3), transcript variant 2)
  Species: H. sapiens (human)
  Insert size (bp): 2478
  GenBank ID: NM_018977 BC051715
  Entrez Gene: NLGN3 (a.k.a. HNL3)
  Promoter: CAG
  Tag / fusion protein: HA (N terminal on insert)
  Cloning method: Unknown
  Sequencing primers: 5′ pCAG-F (5'-GCAACGTGCTGGTTATTGTG-3'); 3′ Bglob-pA-R (5'-TTTTGGCAGAGGGAAAAAGA-3'); pCAG_rev_seq (5'-CAGCCACCACCTTCTGATAG-3')
Terms and licenses: Academic/Nonprofit Terms; Industry Terms: Not Available to Industry
Depositor comments: See map & sequence file for insert-releasing enzymes (e.g. NheI / XhoI). HA-epitope tag was introduced at the mature N-terminus after the signal sequence
How to cite: pCAG-HA-NLGN3 WT was a gift from Peter Scheiffele (Addgene plasmid # 59318 ; http://n2t.net/addgene:59318 ; RRID:Addgene_59318)
