>Addgene plasmid #59318 | pCAG-HA-NLGN3 WT | addgene partial sequence | sequence record 115374 | pCAG-F 5'-GCAACGTGCTGGTTATTGTG-3'
CACCATGGCTGCTGGCTGCCTGCTGGCCTGGACGCTGACACTTTGGCAGGCGTGGCTGATCCTGATCGGG
CCCTCGTCGGAGTACCCATACGACGTCCCAGACTACGCTGGTACCGCACCCACAGTCAACACTCACTTTG
GGAAGCTAAGGGGTGCCCGAGTACCACTGCCCAGTGAGATCCTGGGGCCTGTGGACCAATACCTGGGGGT
GCCCTACGCAGCTCCCCCGATCGGCGAGAAACGTTTCCTGCCCCCTGAACCACCCCCATACTGGTCGGGC
ATCCGGAACGCCACACACTTTCCACCAGTGTGCCCCCAGAACATCCACACAGCTGTGCCCGAAGTCATGC
TGCCGGTCTGGTTCACTGCCAACTTGGATATCGTCGCTACTTACATCCAGGAGCCCAACGAAGACTGTCT
CTACCTGAACGTCTATGTGCCGACGGAGGATGGATCCGGCGCTAAGAAACAGGGCGAGGACTTAGCGGAT
AATGACGGGGATGAAGATGAAGACATCCGGGACAGTGGTGCTAAACCCGTCATGGTCTACATCCACGGAG
GCTCTTACATGGAAGGGACAGGCAACATGATTGATGGCAGCATCCTCGCCAGTTATGGCAATGTCATCGT
CATCACCCTCAACTATCGGGTTGGAGTGCTAGGTTTCCTGAGTACTGGAGATCAGGCTGCCAAGGGCAAC
TATGGGCTCCTTGACCAGATCCAGGCCCTCCGCTGGGTGAGCGAGAATATTGCCTTCTTCGGGGGAGACC
CCCGCCGGATCACTGTCTTTGGCTCGGGCATTGGTGCATCCTGCGTCA
