>Addgene plasmid #59318 | pCAG-HA-NLGN3 WT | addgene partial sequence | sequence record 115496 | Bglob-pA-R 5'-ttttggcagagggaaaaaga-3'
AGCCACCACCTTCTGATAGGCAGCCTGCACCTGAGGAGTGAATTGAGCTCCCCGGGGGTACCTCGAGCTA
TACCCGGGTAGTGGAGTGTGAGTGGGGCAGCCCGGTACTGTTGAACCCTGCGGCAAAGGTGTTATAGGGG
TGCAATGTCTGCAGCCCTACCAGGGAGTTGGGGATCATAGTGATGGTGTTGGGGGTCATGAGTGGGATGT
CATCCGGGGAGCGCCGCAGGGTCAGGGTGTAGTCGGGCAATGCAGTGAGGCGCAGCGTGTCATGGGGGGG
ACTGGCCTCACACTCGTGGTGGGTGGGGCCCAGTTGTAATGCTGCCAGCTCCTCCTCTGGAGCAGCTCCC
AACTCCGGGGCCCAGGCTCCCCGCTGAGGGCTAGGCTGCCGCAGGGGCTCCTGGCGCCGTTTGTCCTTAC
GGTAGTAGAGGGCAGCGAAGGCCAGAACGTTAAGGAACAGGATGGAGGCCCCCACGGCGATGGTGACACT
TAATTCAGTGGAGTAGTCACGAGGGTTCTCCACCAGGAGTGGCCCTGCATCCTGGTCCCCGTTCCAGGAC
CCCTGGGCATTCTCGTTGCTGTAGGCAGGTGAGATGGCTGGCCGCTTGGTGCTCCAGGTCTTGCCATTGG
GCCTGCGGGTGATGTGGGAGCTGTGGGTGGTATCCGGAGGCGGCACTTTGGTGGTGGTGGACGTATAGTG
GAACATGTCATGCAGGTTGTATAGGTGCGGCACCAGATGTTTCCAAAAGGCCACCTTAGTGGCCCGGTAA
TGATCTCGGACCC
